Addgene plasmid #208035: TRIPZ-CTID195-GSQ-SUMO1nc-PURO
Purpose: Enables inducible expression of C-terminal Split-TurboID-fused SUMO1nc, to perform SUMO-ID; nc = non-cleavable mutation; selection with puromycin
Depositing lab: Rosa Barrio & James Sutherland. Depositing organization: CIC bioGUNE. Publication: Identification of proximal SUMO-dependent interactors using SUMO-ID. Barroso-Gomila O, Trulsson F, Muratore V, Canosa I, Merino-Cacho L, Cortazar AR, Perez C, Azkargorta M, Iloro I, Carracedo A, Aransay AM, Elortza F, Mayor U, Vertegaal ACO, Barrio R, Sutherland JD. Nat Commun. 2021 Nov 18;12(1):6671. doi: 10.1038/s41467-021-26807-6. PubMed 34795231.
Backbone
  Vector backbone: TRIPZ
  Backbone manufacturer: Open Biosystems
  Vector type: Lentiviral
  Selectable markers: Puromycin
Growth in bacteria
  Bacterial resistance: Ampicillin, 100 μg/mL
  Growth temperature: 30°C
  Growth strain: NEB Stable
  Copy number: High Copy
Gene/Insert
  Gene/Insert name: SUMO1nc
  Species: H. sapiens (human)
  Mutation: Q94P Mutation near C-terminus suppresses cleavage by SENPs/DUBs
  Entrez Gene: SUMO1 (a.k.a. DAP1, GMP1, OFC10, PIC1, SENP2, SMT3, SMT3C, SMT3H3, UBL1)
  Promoter: tetO/UBC
  Tag / fusion protein: Myc, C-terminal Split-TurboID (N terminal on insert)
  Cloning method: Gibson Cloning
Resource information
  A portion of this plasmid was derived from a plasmid made by: TurboID fragments derived from Addgene ID # 107169 (Ting Lab).
Terms and licenses: Academic/Nonprofit Terms; Industry Terms: Not Available to Industry
Depositor comments: Lentiviral packaging of TRIPZ is more efficient with TAT expression (e.g using pcDNA1-TatHIV Addgene ID: 138478) and 2nd generation gag/pol/env combination (e.g. using PSPAX2 Addgene ID: 12260 and pMD2.G Addgene ID: 12259); SUMO1nc is excisable using EcoR1-Mlu1.
How to cite: TRIPZ-CTID195-GSQ-SUMO1nc-PURO was a gift from Rosa Barrio & James Sutherland (Addgene plasmid # 208035 ; http://n2t.net/addgene:208035 ; RRID:Addgene_208035)
