[The description below was written by a language model from this plasmid's Addgene catalogue record and pLannotate feature annotations shown in this document.]
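Description:
TRIPZ-CTID195-GSQ-SUMO1nc-PURO is a doxycycline-inducible lentiviral expression vector built on the TRIPZ backbone. It carries one half of the split-TurboID system used in SUMO-ID, a proximity-biotinylation approach for finding SUMO-dependent interactors. It is propagated in E. coli through a high-copy ColE1/pUC-type origin with ampicillin resistance. An f1 origin and an EM7-driven bleomycin/Zeocin resistance gene are also annotated. The viral portion comprises a truncated HIV-1 5' LTR, the Ψ packaging signal, RRE, cPPT/CTS, WPRE and a self-inactivating ΔU3 3' LTR. The depositors note that packaging is more efficient when Tat is supplied together with second-generation gag/pol and envelope helper plasmids. Outside the LTRs, the table also lists an SV40 promoter followed by fragments of hygromycin and ble resistance genes. These appear to be backbone remnants, and the record lists only puromycin as the mammalian selectable marker.

The payload sits downstream of a tight Tet-responsive (TRE) promoter. It encodes a Myc-tagged C-terminal TurboID fragment (annotated as a miniTurbo fragment) fused to the N-terminus of human SUMO1. "CTID195" and "GSQ" in the name presumably denote the split position and a linker, though the record does not explain them. The SUMO1 carries the Q94P "non-cleavable" mutation near its C-terminus, which suppresses removal by SENP proteases. A separate human UbC promoter drives rtTA3, flanked by loxP511 sites, followed by an EMCV IRES and the puromycin resistance gene. Transduced cells can therefore be selected with puromycin and constitutively produce the transactivator needed for doxycycline induction. Biotin ligase activity would be restored only when this fusion comes close to a protein carrying the complementary N-terminal TurboID fragment, which is not part of this plasmid. The SUMO1nc segment is excisable with EcoRI and MluI, allowing it to be exchanged.
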