Features (pLannotate 1.2.2; 36 found; start..end, strand, type, name):
    377..634     +  LTR            5' LTR (truncated): truncated 5' long terminal repeat (LTR) from HIV-1
    681..806     +  misc_feature   HIV-1 Ψ: packaging signal of human immunodeficiency virus type 1
    790..1128    +  CDS            HIV-1 gag (fragment): gag protein from human immunodeficiency virus 1; gag
   1303..1536    +  misc_feature   RRE: The Rev response element (RRE) of HIV-1 allows for Rev-dependent mRNA export from the nucleus to the cytoplasm.
   1913..2013    +  CDS            Rev (fragment): human immunodeficiency virus 1 (HIV-1) Rev protein; rev; enhances nuclear export of unspliced and incompletely spliced viral mRNAs
   2063..2180    +  misc_feature   cPPT/CTS: central polypurine tract and central termination sequence of HIV-1
   2245..2619    -  CDS            BleoR: antibiotic-binding protein; Sh ble from Streptoalloteichus hindustanus; confers resistance to bleomycin, phleomycin, and Zeocin™
   2639..2686    -  promoter       EM7 promoter: synthetic bacterial promoter&nbsp
   2713..2991    +  promoter       tight TRE promoter (fragment): Tet-responsive promoter PTight, consisting of seven tet operator sequences followed by the minimal CMV promoter
   3046..3423    +  CDS            miniTurbo (fragment): N-terminally truncated mutant of the E. coli biotin ligase BioID engineered for improved catalytic efficiency (Branon et al., 2018)
   3505..3795    +  CDS            SUMO1: SUMO1_HUMAN - Also known as SMT3C, SMT3H3, UBL1. Experimental evidence at protein level: Swiss-Prot protein existence level 1. Ubiquitin-like protein that can be covalently attached to proteins as a monomer or a lysine-linked polymer. Covalent attachment via an isopeptide bond to its substrates requires prior activation by the E1 complex SAE1-SAE2 and linkage to the E2 enzyme UBE2I, and can be promoted by E3 ligases such as PIAS1-4, RANBP2 or CBX4. This post- translational modification on lysine residues of proteins plays a crucial role in a number of cellular processes such as nuclear transpo
   3836..5046    +  promoter       UbC promoter: human ubiquitin C promoter
   5059..5092    +  protein_bind   loxP511: Cre-mediated recombination occurs in the 8-bp core sequence (GTATACAT). loxP511 sites are compatible with each other, but incompatible with wild-type loxP sites. Cre recombinase
   5099..5806    +  CDS            rtTA3: reverse tetracycline transactivator 3 activates expression from Tet-responsive promoters in the presence of doxycycline
   5807..5840    +  protein_bind   loxP511: Cre-mediated recombination occurs in the 8-bp core sequence (GTATACAT). loxP511 sites are compatible with each other, but incompatible with wild-type loxP sites. Cre recombinase
   5863..6435    +  misc_feature   IRES: internal ribosome entry site (IRES) of the encephalomyocarditis virus (EMCV)
   6444..7040    +  CDS            PuroR: puromycin N-acetyltransferase; pac from Streptomyces alboniger; confers resistance to puromycin
   7056..7644    +  misc_feature   WPRE: woodchuck hepatitis virus posttranscriptional regulatory element
   7661..7849    +  CDS            nef (fragment): NEF_HV1Z2 - Experimental evidence at protein level: Swiss-Prot protein existence level 1. Extracellular Nef protein targets CD4(+) T-lymphocytes for apoptosis by interacting with CXCR4 surface receptors. From Human immunodeficiency virus type 1 group M subtype D (isolate Z2/CDC-Z34) (HIV-1).
   7851..8084    +  LTR            3' LTR (ΔU3): self-inactivating 3' long terminal repeat (LTR) from HIV-1
   8191..8415    +  polyA_signal   bGH poly(A) signal: bovine growth hormone polyadenylation signal
   8419..8440    +  promoter       SV40 promoter (fragment): SV40 enhancer and early promoter
   8461..8889    +  rep_origin     f1 ori (sequence partly withheld): f1 bacteriophage origin of replication; arrow indicates direction of (+) strand synthesis
   8903..9232    +  promoter       SV40 promoter: SV40 enhancer and early promoter
   9281..10310   +  CDS            HygR (fragment): aminoglycoside phosphotransferase from E. coli; aph(4)-Ia; confers resistance to hygromycin
  10320..10445   +  CDS            ble (fragment): BLE_KLEPN - Experimental evidence at protein level: Swiss-Prot protein existence level 1. Binding protein with a strong affinity to the bleomycin family of antibiotics. Binds to CL990; an antimitotic-antibiotic compound. From Klebsiella pneumoniae.
  10440..10561   +  polyA_signal   SV40 poly(A) signal: SV40 polyadenylation signal
  10632..10654   -  protein_bind   lac operator (fragment): The lac repressor binds to the lac operator to inhibit transcription in E. coli. This inhibition can be relieved by adding lactose or isopropyl-β-D-thiogalactopyranoside (IPTG). lac repressor encoded by lacI
  10658..10688   -  promoter       lac promoter: promoter for the E. coli lac operon
  10703..10724   -  protein_bind   CAP binding site: CAP binding activates transcription in the presence of cAMP. E. coli catabolite activator protein
  10737..10829   -  CDS            lacI (fragment): lac repressor; lacI; The lac repressor binds to the lac operator to inhibit transcription in E. coli. This inhibition can be relieved by adding lactose or isopropyl-β-D-thiogalactopyranoside (IPTG).
  11012..11600   -  rep_origin     ori: high-copy-number ColE1/pMB1/pBR322/pUC origin of replication
  11771..12631   -  CDS            AmpR: β-lactamase; bla; confers resistance to ampicillin, carbenicillin, and related antibiotics
  12632..12736   -  promoter       AmpR promoter: bla
  12784..12918   +  polyA_signal   SV40 poly(A) signal: SV40 polyadenylation signal
  13085..329     +  CDS            nef (fragment) (across the origin): NEF_HV1BR - Experimental evidence at protein level: Swiss-Prot protein existence level 1. Extracellular Nef protein targets CD4(+) T-lymphocytes for apoptosis by interacting with CXCR4 surface receptors (PubMed:14990729). From Human immunodeficiency virus type 1 group M subtype B (isolate BRU/LAI) (HIV-1).
>Addgene plasmid #208035 | TRIPZ-CTID195-GSQ-SUMO1nc-PURO | addgene full sequence | sequence record 410209 | Addgene NGS Result
TGGAAGGGCTAATTCACTCCCAAAGAAGACAAGATATCCTTGATCTGTGGATCTACCACACACAAGGCTA
CTTCCCTGATTAGCAGAACTACACACCAGGGCCAGGGGTCAGATATCCACTGACCTTTGGATGGTGCTAC
AAGCTAGTACCAGTTGAGCCAGATAAGGTAGAAGAGGCCAATAAAGGAGAGAACACCAGCTTGTTACACC
CTGTGAGCCTGCATGGGATGGATGACCCGGAGAGAGAAGTGTTAGAGTGGAGGTTTGACAGCCGCCTAGC
ATTTCATCACGTGGCCCGAGAGCTGCATCCGGAGTACTTCAAGAACTGCTGATATCGAGCTTGCTACAAG
GGACTTTCCGCTGGGGACTTTCCAGGGAGGCGTGGCCTGGGCGGGACTGGGGAGTGGCGAGCCCTCAGAT
CCTGCATATAAGCAGCTGCTTTTTGCCTGTACTGGGTCTCTCTGGTTAGACCAGATCTGAGCCTGGGAGC
TCTCTGGCTAACTAGGGAACCCACTGCTTAAGCCTCAATAAAGCTTGCCTTGAGTGCTTCAAGTAGTGTG
TGCCCGTCTGTTGTGTGACTCTGGTAACTAGAGATCCCTCAGACCCTTTTAGTCAGTGTGGAAAATCTCT
AGCAGTGGCGCCCGAACAGGGACTTGAAAGCGAAAGGGAAACCAGAGGAGCTCTCTCGACGCAGGACTCG
GCTTGCTGAAGCGCGCACGGCAAGAGGCGAGGGGCGGCGACTGGTGAGTACGCCAAAAATTTTGACTAGC
GGAGGCTAGAAGGAGAGAGATGGGTGCGAGAGCGTCAGTATTAAGCGGGGGAGAATTAGATCGCGATGGG
AAAAAATTCGGTTAAGGCCAGGGGGAAAGAAAAAATATAAATTAAAACATATAGTATGGGCAAGCAGGGA
GCTAGAACGATTCGCAGTTAATCCTGGCCTGTTAGAAACATCAGAAGGCTGTAGACAAATACTGGGACAG
CTACAACCATCCCTTCAGACAGGATCAGAAGAACTTAGATCATTATATAATACAGTAGCAACCCTCTATT
GTGTGCATCAAAGGATAGAGATAAAAGACACCAAGGAAGCTTTAGACAAGATAGAGGAAGAGCAAAACAA
AAGTAAGACCACCGCACAGCAAGCGGCCGGCCGCTGATCTTCAGACCTGGAGGAGGAGATATGAGGGACA
ATTGGAGAAGTGAATTATATAAATATAAAGTAGTAAAAATTGAACCATTAGGAGTAGCACCCACCAAGGC
AAAGAGAAGAGTGGTGCAGAGAGAAAAAAGAGCAGTGGGAATAGGAGCTTTGTTCCTTGGGTTCTTGGGA
GCAGCAGGAAGCACTATGGGCGCAGCGTCAATGACGCTGACGGTACAGGCCAGACAATTATTGTCTGGTA
TAGTGCAGCAGCAGAACAATTTGCTGAGGGCTATTGAGGCGCAACAGCATCTGTTGCAACTCACAGTCTG
GGGCATCAAGCAGCTCCAGGCAAGAATCCTGGCTGTGGAAAGATACCTAAAGGATCAACAGCTCCTGGGG
ATTTGGGGTTGCTCTGGAAAACTCATTTGCACCACTGCTGTGCCTTGGAATGCTAGTTGGAGTAATAAAT
CTCTGGAACAGATTTGGAATCACACGACCTGGATGGAGTGGGACAGAGAAATTAACAATTACACAAGCTT
AATACACTCCTTAATTGAAGAATCGCAAAACCAGCAAGAAAAGAATGAACAAGAATTATTGGAATTAGAT
AAATGGGCAAGTTTGTGGAATTGGTTTAACATAACAAATTGGCTGTGGTATATAAAATTATTCATAATGA
TAGTAGGAGGCTTGGTAGGTTTAAGAATAGTTTTTGCTGTACTTTCTATAGTGAATAGAGTTAGGCAGGG
ATATTCACCATTATCGTTTCAGACCCACCTCCCAACCCCGAGGGGACCCGACAGGCCCGAAGGAATAGAA
GAAGAAGGTGGAGAGAGAGACAGAGACAGATCCATTCGATTAGTGAACGGATCGGCACTGCGTGCGCCAA
TTCTGCAGACAAATGGCAGTATTCATCCACAATTTTAAAAGAAAAGGGGGGATTGGGGGGTACAGTGCAG
GGGAAAGAATAGTAGACATAATAGCAACAGACATACAAACTAAAGAATTACAAAAACAAATTACAAAAAT
TCAAAATTTTCGGGTTTATTACAGGGACAGCAGAGATCCAGTTTGGTTAGTACCGGGCCCGCTCTAGTCC
GGAATCAGTCCTGCTCCTCGGCCACGAAGTGCACGCAGTTGCCGGCCGGGTCGCGCAGGGCGAACTCCCG
CCCCCACGGCTGCTCGCCGATCTCGGTCATGGCCGGCCCGGAGGCGTCCCGGAAGTTCGTGGACACGACC
TCCGACCACTCGGCGTACAGCTCGTCCAGGCCGCGCACCCACACCCAGGCCAGGGTGTTGTCCGGCACCA
CCTGGTCCTGGACCGCGCTGATGAACAGGGTCACGTCGTCCCGGACCACACCGGCGAAGTCGTCCTCCAC
GAAGTCCCGGGAGAACCCGAGCCGGTCGGTCCAGAACTCGACCGCTCCGGCGACGTCGCGCGCGGTGAGC
ACCGGAACGGCACTGGTCAACTTGGCCATGGTGGCCCTCCTATAGTGAGTCGTATTATACTATGCCGATA
TACTATGCCGATGATTAATTGTCAACACGTGCTGCAGGTCCGAGGTTCTAGACGAGTTTACTCCCTATCA
GTGATAGAGAACGATGTCGAGTTTACTCCCTATCAGTGATAGAGAACGTATGTCGAGTTTACTCCCTATC
AGTGATAGAGAACGTATGTCGAGTTTACTCCCTATCAGTGATAGAGAACGTATGTCGAGTTTATCCCTAT
CAGTGATAGAGAACGTATGTCGAGTTTACTCCCTATCAGTGATAGAGAACGTATGTCGAGGTAGGCGTGT
ACGGTGGGAGGCCTATATAAGCAGAGCTCGTTTAGTGAACCGTCAGATCGCACCGGTGCCACCATGGAAC
AAAAACTCATCTCAGAAGAGGATCTGGGCTCTGGCGGCGATGCTGCACAGATCGTCATTGGCGCCGGGAT
TAACGTGGCTATGAGGCGCGTGGAGGAAAGCGTGGTCAATCAGGGCTGGATCACACTGCAGGAAGCAGGG
ATTAACCTGGACAGGAATACTCTGGCCGCTACGCTGATCCGAGAGCTGCGGGCAGCCCTGGAACTGTTCG
AGCAGGAAGGCCTGGCTCCATATCTGCCACGGTGGGAGAAGCTGGATAACTTCATCAATAGACCCGTGAA
GCTGATCATTGGGGACAAAGAGATTTTCGGGATTAGCCGGGGGATTGATAAACAGGGAGCCCTGCTGCTG
GAACAGGACGGAGTTATCAAACCCTGGATGGGCGGAGAAATCAGTCTGCGGTCTGCCGAAAAGGGGCGCG
CCGGCGGGGGATCTTCCGGAGGCGGGGGATCTTCCGGAGGCGGGCAAATTTCTTACGCAAGTAGAGGGGA
ATTCATGTCTGACCAGGAGGCAAAACCTTCAACTGAGGACTTGGGGGATAAGAAGGAAGGTGAATATATT
AAACTCAAAGTCATTGGACAGGATAGCAGTGAGATTCACTTCAAAGTGAAAATGACAACACATCTCAAGA
AACTCAAAGAATCATACTGTCAAAGACAGGGTGTTCCAATGAATAGCCTCAGGTTTCTCTTTGAGGGTCA
GAGAATTGCTGATAATCATACTCCAAAAGAACTGGGAATGGAGGAAGAAGATGTGATTGAAGTTTATCAG
GAACCTACGGGTGGTTAAACGCGTAATAAAATAGGCCTCCGCGCCGGGTTTTGGCGCCTCCGCGCCGGGT
TTTGGCGCCTCCCGCGGGCGCCCCCCTCCTCACGGCGAGCGCTGCCACGTCAGACGAAGGGCGCAGCGAG
CGTCCTGATCCTTCCGCCCGGACGCTCAGGACAGCGGCCCGCTGCTCATAAGACTCGGCCTTAGAACCCC
AGTATCAGCAGAAGGACATTTTAGGACGGGACTTGGGTGACTCTAGGGCACTGGTTTTCTTTCCAGAGAG
CGGAACAGGCGAGGAAAAGTAGTCCCTTCTCGGCGATTCTGCGGAGGGATCTCCGTGGGGCGGTGAACGC
CGATGATTATATAAGGACGCGCCGGGTGTGGCACAGCTAGTTCCGTCGCAGCCGGGATTTGGGTCGCGGT
TCTTGTTTGTGGATCGCTGTGATCGTCACTTGGTGAGTAGCGGGCTGCTGGGCTGGCCGGGGCTTTCGTG
GCCGCCGGGCCGCTCGGTGGGACGGAAGCGTGTGGAGAGACCGCCAAGGGCTGTAGTCTGGGTCCGCGAG
CAAGGTTGCCCTGAACTGGGGGTTGGGGGGAGCGCAGCAAAATGGCGGCTGTTCCCGAGTCTTGAATGGA
AGACGCTTGTGAGGCGGGCTGTGAGGTCGTTGAAACAAGGTGGGGGGCATGGTGGGCGGCAAGAACCCAA
GGTCTTGAGGCCTTCGCTAATGCGGGAAAGCTCTTATTCGGGTGAGATGGGCTGGGGCACCATCTGGGGA
CCCTGACGTGAAGTTTGTCACTGACTGGAGAACTCGGTTTGTCGTCTGTTGCGGGGGCGGCAGTTATGGC
GGTGCCGTTGGGCAGTGCACCCGTACCTTTGGGAGCGCGCGCCCTCGTCGTGTCGTGACGTCACCCGTTC
TGTTGGCTTATAATGCAGGGTGGGGCCACCTGCCGGTAGGTGTGCGGTAGGCTTTTCTCCGTCGCAGGAC
GCAGGGTTCGGGCCTAGGGTAGGCTCTCCTGAATCGACAGGCGCCGGACCTCTGGTGAGGGGAGGGATAA
GTGAGGCGTCAGTTTCTTTGGTCGGTTTTATGTACCTATCTTCTTAAGTAGCTGAAGCTCCGGTTTTGAA
CTATGCGCTCGGGGTTGGCGAGTGTGTTTTGTGAAGTTTTTTAGGCACCTTTTGAAATGTAATCATTTGG
GTCAATATGTAATTTTCAGTGTTAGACTAGTAAATTGTCCGCTAAATTCTGGCCGTTTTTGGCTTTTTTG
TTAGACGCTAGCGGATCCATAACTTCGTATAGTATACATTATACGAAGTTATGCCACCATGTCTAGGCTG
GACAAGAGCAAAGTCATAAACGGAGCTCTGGAATTACTCAATGGTGTCGGTATCGAAGGCCTGACGACAA
GGAAACTCGCTCAAAAGCTGGGAGTTGAGCAGCCTACCCTGTACTGGCACGTGAAGAACAAGCGGGCCCT
GCTCGATGCCCTGCCAATCGAGATGCTGGACAGGCATCATACCCACTTCTGCCCCCTGGAAGGCGAGTCA
TGGCAAGACTTTCTGCGGAACAACGCCAAGTCATACCGCTGTGCTCTCCTCTCACATCGCGACGGGGCTA
AAGTGCATCTCGGCACCCGCCCAACAGAGAAACAGTACGAAACCCTGGAAAATCAGCTCGCGTTCCTGTG
TCAGCAAGGCTTCTCCCTGGAGAACGCACTGTACGCTCTGTCCGCCGTGGGCCACTTTACACTGGGCTGC
GTATTGGAGGAACAGGAGCATCAAGTAGCAAAAGAGGAAAGAGAGACACCTACCACCGATTCTATGCCCC
CACTTCTGAGACAAGCAATTGAGCTGTTCGACCGGCAGGGAGCCGAACCTGCCTTCCTTTTCGGCCTGGA
ACTAATCATATGTGGCCTGGAGAAACAGCTAAAGTGCGAAAGCGGCGGGCCGACCGACGCCCTTGACGAT
TTTGACTTAGACATGCTCCCAGCCGATGCCCTTGACGATTTTGACCTTGACATGCTCCCCGGGTAAATAA
CTTCGTATAGTATACATTATACGAAGTTATGGATCCGCGGCCGCAAATTCCGCCCCTCTCCCTCCCCCCC
CCCTAACGTTACTGGCCGAAGCCGCTTGGAATAAGGCCGGTGTGCGTTTGTCTATATGTTATTTTCCACC
ATATTGCCGTCTTTTGGCAATGTGAGGGCCCGGAAACCTGGCCCTGTCTTCTTGACGAGCATTCCTAGGG
GTCTTTCCCCTCTCGCCAAAGGAATGCAAGGTCTGTTGAATGTCGTGAAGGAAGCAGTTCCTCTGGAAGC
TTCTTGAAGACAAACAACGTCTGTAGCGACCCTTTGCAGGCAGCGGAACCCCCCACCTGGCGACAGGTGC
CTCTGCGGCCAAAAGCCACGTGTATAAGATACACCTGCAAAGGCGGCACAACCCCAGTGCCACGTTGTGA
GTTGGATAGTTGTGGAAAGAGTCAAATGGCTCTCCTCAAGCGTATTCAACAAGGGGCTGAAGGATGCCCA
GAAGGTACCCCATTGTATGGGATCTGATCTGGGGCCTCGGTGCACATGCTTTACATGTGTTTAGTCGAGG
TTAAAAAAACGTCTAGGCCCCCCGAACCACGGGGACGTGGTTTTCCTTTGAAAAACACGATAATACCATG
GCCACCGAGTACAAGCCCACGGTGCGCCTCGCCACCCGCGACGACGTCCCCCGGGCCGTACGCACCCTCG
CCGCCGCGTTCGCCGACTACCCCGCCACGCGCCACACCGTCGACCCGGACCGCCACATCGAGCGGGTCAC
CGAGCTGCAAGAACTCTTCCTCACGCGCGTCGGGCTCGACATCGGCAAGGTGTGGGTCGCGGACGACGGC
GCCGCGGTGGCGGTCTGGACCACGCCGGAGAGCGTCGAAGCGGGGGCGGTGTTCGCCGAGATCGGCTCGC
GCATGGCCGAGTTGAGCGGTTCCCGGCTGGCCGCGCAGCAACAGATGGAAGGCCTCCTGGCGCCGCACCG
GCCCAAGGAGCCCGCGTGGTTCCTGGCCACCGTCGGCGTCTCGCCCGACCACCAGGGCAAGGGTCTGGGC
AGCGCCGTCGTGCTCCCCGGAGTGGAGGCGGCCGAGCGCGCTGGGGTGCCCGCCTTCCTGGAGACCTCCG
CGCCCCGCAACCTCCCCTTCTACGAGCGGCTCGGCTTCACCGTCACCGCCGACGTCGAGGTGCCCGAAGG
ACCGCGCACCTGGTGCATGACCCGCAAGCCCGGTGCCTGAGTTCGCGTCTGGAACAATCAACCTCTGGAT
TACAAAATTTGTGAAAGATTGACTGGTATTCTTAACTATGTTGCTCCTTTTACGCTATGTGGATACGCTG
CTTTAATGCCTTTGTATCATGCTATTGCTTCCCGTATGGCTTTCATTTTCTCCTCCTTGTATAAATCCTG
GTTGCTGTCTCTTTATGAGGAGTTGTGGCCCGTTGTCAGGCAACGTGGCGTGGTGTGCACTGTGTTTGCT
GACGCAACCCCCACTGGTTGGGGCATTGCCACCACCTGTCAGCTCCTTTCCGGGACTTTCGCTTTCCCCC
TCCCTATTGCCACGGCGGAACTCATCGCCGCCTGCCTTGCCCGCTGCTGGACAGGGGCTCGGCTGTTGGG
CACTGACAATTCCGTGGTGTTGTCGGGGAAGCTGACGTCCTTTCCATGGCTGCTCGCCTGTGTTGCCACC
TGGATTCTGCGCGGGACGTCCTTCTGCTACGTCCCTTCGGCCCTCAATCCAGCGGACCTTCCTTCCCGCG
GCCTGCTGCCGGCTCTGCGGCCTCTTCCGCGTCTTCGCCTTCGCCCTCAGACGAGTCGGATCTCCCTTTG
GGCCGCCTCCCCGCCTGGAATTAATTCTGCAGTCGAGACCTAGAAAAACATGGAGCAATCACAAGTAGCA
ATACAGCAGCTACCAATGCTGATTGTGCCTGGCTAGAAGCACAAGAGGAGGAGGAGGTGGGTTTTCCAGT
CACACCTCAGGTACCTTTAAGACCAATGACTTACAAGGCAGCTGTAGATCTTAGCCACTTTTTAAAAGAA
AAGAGGGGACTGGAAGGGCTAATTCACTCCCAACGAAGACAAGATCTGCTTTTTGCTTGTACTGGGTCTC
TCTGGTTAGACCAGATCTGAGCCTGGGAGCTCTCTGGCTAACTAGGGAACCCACTGCTTAAGCCTCAATA
AAGCTTGCCTTGAGTGCTTCAAGTAGTGTGTGCCCGTCTGTTGTGTGACTCTGGTAACTAGAGATCCCTC
AGACCCTTTTAGTCAGTGTGGAAAATCTCTAGCAGTAGTAGTTCATGTCATCTTATTATTCAGTATTTAT
AACTTGCAAAGAAATGAATATCAGAGAGTGAGAGGCCTTGACATTGTTTAAACCCGCTGATCAGCCTCGA
CTGTGCCTTCTAGTTGCCAGCCATCTGTTGTTTGCCCCTCCCCCGTGCCTTCCTTGACCCTGGAAGGTGC
CACTCCCACTGTCCTTTCCTAATAAAATGAGGAAATTGCATCGCATTGTCTGAGTAGGTGTCATTCTATT
CTGGGGGGTGGGGTGGGGCAGGACAGCAAGGGGGAGGATTGGGAAGACAATAGCAGGCATGCTGGGGATG
CGGTGGGCTCTATGGCTTCTGAGGCGGAAAGAACCAGCTGGGGCTCTAGGGGGTATCCCC
[124 nt withheld, positions 8461-8584]
C
[91 nt withheld, positions 8586-8676]
A
[49 nt withheld, positions 8678-8726]
CCTTTGACGTTGGAGTCCACGTTCTTT
[37 nt withheld, positions 8754-8790]
ACCCTATCTCGGTCTATTCTTTTGATTTATAAGGGATTTTGCCGATTTCGGCCTATTGGTTAAAAAATGA
GCTGATTTAACAAAAATTTAACGCGAATTAATTCTGTGGAATGTGTGTCAGTTAGGGTGTGGAAAGTCCC
CAGGCTCCCCAGCAGGCAGAAGTATGCAAAGCATGCATCTCAATTAGTCAGCAACCAGGTGTGGAAAGTC
CCCAGGCTCCCCAGCAGGCAGAAGTATGCAAAGCATGCATCTCAATTAGTCAGCAACCATAGTCCCGCCC
CTAACTCCGCCCATCCCGCCCCTAACTCCGCCCAGTTCCGCCCATTCTCCGCCCCATGGCTGACTAATTT
TTTTTATTTATGCAGAGGCCGAGGCCGCCTCTGCCTCTGAGCTATTCCAGAAGTAGTGAGGAGGCTTTTT
TGGAGGCCTAGGCTTTTGCAAAAAGCTCCCGGGAGCTTGTATATCCATTTTCGGATCTGATCAGCACGTG
ATGAAAAAGCCTGAACTCACCGCGACGTCTGTCGAGAAGTTTCTGATCGAAAAGTTCGACAGCGTCTCCG
ACCTGATGCAGCTCTCGGAGGGCGAAGAATCTCGTGCTTTCAGCTTCGATGTAGGAGGGCGTGGATATGT
CCTGCGGGTAAATAGCTGCGCCGATGGTTTCTACAAAGATCGTTATGTTTATCGGCACTTTGCATCGGCC
GCGCTCCCGATTCCGGAAGTGCTTGACATTGGGGAATTAATTCAGCGAGAGCCTGACCTATTGCATCTCC
CGCCGTGCACAGGGTGTCACGTTGCAAGACCTGCCTGAAACCGAACTGCCCGCTGTTCTGCAGCCGGTCG
CGGAGGCCATGGATGCGATCGCTGCGGCCGATCTTAGCCAGACGAGCGGGTTCGGCCCATTCGGACCGCA
AGGAATCGGTCAATACACTACATGGCGTGATTTCATATGCGCGATTGCTGATCCCCATGTGTATCACTGG
CAAACTGTGATGGACGACACCGTCAGTGCGTCCGTCGCGCAGGCTCTCGATGAGCTGATGCTTTGGGCCG
AGGACTGCCCCGAAGTCCGGCACCTCGTGCACGCGGATTTCGGCTCCAACAATGTCCTGACGGACAATGG
CCGCATAACAGCGGTCATTGACTGGAGCGAGGCGATGTTCGGGGATTCCCAATACGAGGTCGCCAACATC
TTCTTCTGGAGGCCGTGGTTGGCTTGTATGGAGCAGCAGACGCGCTACTTCGAGCGGAGGCATCCGGAGC
TTGCAGGATCGCCGCGGCTCCGGGCGTATATGCTCCGCATTGGTCTTGACCAACTCTATCAGAGCTTGGT
TGACGGCAATTTCGATGATGCAGCTTGGGCGCAGGGTCGATGCGACGCAATCGTCCGATCCGGAGCCGGG
ACTGTCGGGCGTACACAAATCGCCCGCAGAAGCGCGGCCGTCTGGACCGATGGCTGTGTAGAAGTACTCG
CCGATAGTGGAAACCGACGCCCCAGCACTCGTCCGAGGGCAAAGGAATAGCACGTGCTACGAGATTTCGA
TTCCACCGCCGCCTTCTATGAAAGGTTGGGCTTCGGAATCGTTTTCCGGGACGCCGGCTGGATGATCCTC
CAGCGCGGGGATCTCATGCTGGAGTTCTTCGCCCACCCCAACTTGTTTATTGCAGCTTATAATGGTTACA
AATAAAGCAATAGCATCACAAATTTCACAAATAAAGCATTTTTTTCACTGCATTCTAGTTGTGGTTTGTC
CAAACTCATCAATGTATCTTATCATGTCTGTATACCGTCGACCTCTAGCTAGAGCTTGGCGTAATCATGG
TCATAGCTGTTTCCTGTGTGAAATTGTTATCCGCTCACAATTCCACACAACATACGAGCCGGAAGCATAA
AGTGTAAAGCCTGGGGTGCCTAATGAGTGAGCTAACTCACATTAATTGCGTTGCGCTCACTGCCCGCTTT
CCAGTCGGGAAACCTGTCGTGCCAGCTGCATTAATGAATCGGCCAACGCGCGGGGAGAGGCGGTTTGCGT
ATTGGGCGCTCTTCCGCTTCCTCGCTCACTGACTCGCTGCGCTCGGTCGTTCGGCTGCGGCGAGCGGTAT
CAGCTCACTCAAAGGCGGTAATACGGTTATCCACAGAATCAGGGGATAACGCAGGAAAGAACATGTGAGC
AAAAGGCCAGCAAAAGGCCAGGAACCGTAAAAAGGCCGCGTTGCTGGCGTTTTTCCATAGGCTCCGCCCC
CCTGACGAGCATCACAAAAATCGACGCTCAAGTCAGAGGTGGCGAAACCCGACAGGACTATAAAGATACC
AGGCGTTTCCCCCTGGAAGCTCCCTCGTGCGCTCTCCTGTTCCGACCCTGCCGCTTACCGGATACCTGTC
CGCCTTTCTCCCTTCGGGAAGCGTGGCGCTTTCTCATAGCTCACGCTGTAGGTATCTCAGTTCGGTGTAG
GTCGTTCGCTCCAAGCTGGGCTGTGTGCACGAACCCCCCGTTCAGCCCGACCGCTGCGCCTTATCCGGTA
ACTATCGTCTTGAGTCCAACCCGGTAAGACACGACTTATCGCCACTGGCAGCAGCCACTGGTAACAGGAT
TAGCAGAGCGAGGTATGTAGGCGGTGCTACAGAGTTCTTGAAGTGGTGGCCTAACTACGGCTACACTAGA
AGAACAGTATTTGGTATCTGCGCTCTGCTGAAGCCAGTTACCTTCGGAAAAAGAGTTGGTAGCTCTTGAT
CCGGCAAACAAACCACCGCTGGTAGCGGTGGTTTTTTTGTTTGCAAGCAGCAGATTACGCGCAGAAAAAA
AGGATCTCAAGAAGATCCTTTGATCTTTTCTACGGGGTCTGACGCTCAGTGGAACGAAAACTCACGTTAA
GGGATTTTGGTCATGAGATTATCAAAAAGGATCTTCACCTAGATCCTTTTAAATTAAAAATGAAGTTTTA
AATCAATCTAAAGTATATATGAGTAAACTTGGTCTGACAGTTACCAATGCTTAATCAGTGAGGCACCTAT
CTCAGCGATCTGTCTATTTCGTTCATCCATAGTTGCCTGACTCCCCGTCGTGTAGATAACTACGATACGG
GAGGGCTTACCATCTGGCCCCAGTGCTGCAATGATACCGCGAGACCCACGCTCACCGGCTCCAGATTTAT
CAGCAATAAACCAGCCAGCCGGAAGGGCCGAGCGCAGAAGTGGTCCTGCAACTTTATCCGCCTCCATCCA
GTCTATTAATTGTTGCCGGGAAGCTAGAGTAAGTAGTTCGCCAGTTAATAGTTTGCGCAACGTTGTTGCC
ATTGCTACAGGCATCGTGGTGTCACGCTCGTCGTTTGGTATGGCTTCATTCAGCTCCGGTTCCCAACGAT
CAAGGCGAGTTACATGATCCCCCATGTTGTGCAAAAAAGCGGTTAGCTCCTTCGGTCCTCCGATCGTTGT
CAGAAGTAAGTTGGCCGCAGTGTTATCACTCATGGTTATGGCAGCACTGCATAATTCTCTTACTGTCATG
CCATCCGTAAGATGCTTTTCTGTGACTGGTGAGTACTCAACCAAGTCATTCTGAGAATAGTGTATGCGGC
GACCGAGTTGCTCTTGCCCGGCGTCAATACGGGATAATACCGCGCCACATAGCAGAACTTTAAAAGTGCT
CATCATTGGAAAACGTTCTTCGGGGCGAAAACTCTCAAGGATCTTACCGCTGTTGAGATCCAGTTCGATG
TAACCCACTCGTGCACCCAACTGATCTTCAGCATCTTTTACTTTCACCAGCGTTTCTGGGTGAGCAAAAA
CAGGAAGGCAAAATGCCGCAAAAAAGGGAATAAGGGCGACACGGAAATGTTGAATACTCATACTCTTCCT
TTTTCAATATTATTGAAGCATTTATCAGGGTTATTGTCTCATGAGCGGATACATATTTGAATGTATTTAG
AAAAATAAACAAATAGGGGTTCCGCGCACATTTCCCCGAAAAGTGCCACCTGACGTCGACGGATCGGGAG
ATCAACTTGTTTATTGCAGCTTATAATGGTTACAAATAAAGCAATAGCATCACAAATTTCACAAATAAAG
CATTTTTTTCACTGCATTCTAGTTGTGGTTTGTCCAAACTCATCAATGTATCTTATCATGTCTGGATCAA
CTGGATAACTCAAGCTAACCAAAATCATCCCAAACTTCCCACCCCATACCCTATTACCACTGCCAATTAC
CTGTGGTTTCATTTACTCTAAACCTGTGATTCCTCTGAATTATTTTCATTTTAAAGAAATTGTATTTGTT
AAATATGTACTACAAACTTAGTAGT
